Addgene plasmid #147941: pcDNA3.1-MS2-HA-HsNanos2-F6AW9E_X
Purpose: Mammalian Expression of HsNanos2-F6AW9E
Depositing lab: Elisa Izaurralde. Depositing organization: Max Planck Institute for Developmental Biology. Publication: Structural basis for the Nanos-mediated recruitment of the CCR4-NOT complex and translational repression. Bhandari D, Raisch T, Weichenrieder O, Jonas S, Izaurralde E. Genes Dev. 2014 Apr 15;28(8):888-901. doi: 10.1101/gad.237289.113. PubMed 24736845.
Backbone
  Vector backbone: Unknown
  Vector type: Mammalian Expression
Growth in bacteria
  Bacterial resistance: Ampicillin, 100 μg/mL
  Growth temperature: 37°C
  Growth strain: DH5alpha
  Copy number: High Copy
Gene/Insert
  Gene/Insert name: HsNanos2-F6AW9E
  Species: H. sapiens (human)
  Entrez Gene: NANOS2 (a.k.a. NOS2)
  Cloning method: Unknown
Terms and licenses: Academic/Nonprofit Terms; Industry Terms: Not Available to Industry
Depositor comments: synthesized DNA from GeneArt. Codon optimized for Expression in human cells. Plasmids from this collection were made available to the research community and donated after the lab closed. Please note that the sequence provided by the depositing laboratory may be theoretical/predicted or based on Sanger sequencing results. There may be discrepancies between sequencing results obtained by Addgene and the depositor sequence. If an Addgene verified sequence is not available, please contact before placing your order to request that our lab fully sequence the plasmid.
How to cite: pcDNA3.1-MS2-HA-HsNanos2-F6AW9E_X was a gift from Elisa Izaurralde (Addgene plasmid # 147941 ; http://n2t.net/addgene:147941 ; RRID:Addgene_147941)
