[The description below was written by a language model from this plasmid's Addgene catalogue record and pLannotate feature annotations shown in this document.]
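Description:
pcDNA3.1-MS2-HA-HsNanos2-F6AW9E_X is a 6.3 kb mammalian expression plasmid. The catalogue lists its backbone as unknown, but its name and feature layout correspond to a pcDNA3.1-type vector. It is propagated in E. coli through a high-copy ColE1/pUC origin and selected with ampicillin via the β-lactamase gene. An f1 origin is also present, along with small remnants of lac regulatory sequence. For selection in mammalian cells it carries a neomycin phosphotransferase gene under the SV40 enhancer/early promoter, terminated by an SV40 polyadenylation signal. Several short annotations, such as the HIV-1 LTR, ble and lacI fragments, appear to be partial automated matches rather than functional parts.

The expression cassette is driven by the human CMV immediate-early enhancer and promoter and ends in the bovine growth hormone polyadenylation signal. T7 and SP6 promoters flank the insert. The annotated coding features are arranged in series: the bacteriophage MS2 coat protein, an HA epitope (annotated as a fragment of a 3xHA tag), and human NANOS2. According to the depositor, the NANOS2 sequence was synthesized and codon-optimized for human cells. The name indicates F6A and W9E substitutions near the N-terminus of the protein.

The MS2 coat protein binds a specific RNA stem-loop, so a fusion of this kind can tether NANOS2 to a reporter mRNA carrying MS2 binding sites, while the HA tag allows detection or immunoprecipitation. The associated publication concerns Nanos-mediated recruitment of the CCR4-NOT deadenylase complex and translational repression. This suggests that the mutant is used to test how these residues contribute to that interaction, although the record itself gives the purpose only as mammalian expression of the mutant protein.
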