Features (pLannotate 1.2.2; 23 found; start..end, strand, type, name):
     28..80      -  misc_feature   bom (fragment): basis of mobility region from pBR322
    235..614     +  enhancer       CMV enhancer: human cytomegalovirus immediate early enhancer
    615..818     +  promoter       CMV promoter: human cytomegalovirus (CMV) immediate early promoter
    814..847     +  LTR            5' LTR (truncated) (fragment): truncated 5' long terminal repeat (LTR) from HIV-1
    863..881     +  promoter       T7 promoter: promoter for bacteriophage T7 RNA polymerase
    904..1290    +  CDS            MS2: bacteriophage MS2 coat protein binds to a specific stem-loop structure in the viral RNA (Peabody, 1993)
   1333..1359    +  CDS            3xHA (fragment): three tandem HA epitope tags
   1399..1812    +  CDS            NANOS2: NANO2_HUMAN - Also known as NOS2. Experimental evidence at protein level: Swiss-Prot protein existence level 1. Plays a key role in the sexual differentiation of germ cells by promoting the male fate but suppressing the female fate. Represses the female fate pathways by suppressing meiosis, which in turn results in the promotion of the male fate. Maintains the suppression of meiosis by preventing STRA8 expression, which is required for premeiotic DNA replication, after CYP26B1 is decreased. Regulates the localization of the CCR4-NOT deadenylation complex to P-bodies and plays a role in recruit
   1854..1872    -  promoter       SP6 promoter: promoter for bacteriophage SP6 RNA polymerase
   1898..2122    +  polyA_signal   bGH poly(A) signal: bovine growth hormone polyadenylation signal
   2126..2147    +  promoter       SV40 promoter (fragment): SV40 enhancer and early promoter
   2168..2596    +  rep_origin     f1 ori (sequence partly withheld): f1 bacteriophage origin of replication; arrow indicates direction of (+) strand synthesis
   2610..2939    +  promoter       SV40 promoter: SV40 enhancer and early promoter
   3006..3797    +  CDS            neo: KKA2_KLEPN - Also known as kan, nptII. Experimental evidence at protein level: Swiss-Prot protein existence level 1. Resistance to kanamycin, neomycin, paromomycin, ribostamycin, butirosin and gentamicin B. From Klebsiella pneumoniae.
   3821..3979    +  CDS            ble (fragment): BLE_KLEPN - Experimental evidence at protein level: Swiss-Prot protein existence level 1. Binding protein with a strong affinity to the bleomycin family of antibiotics. Binds to CL990; an antimitotic-antibiotic compound. From Klebsiella pneumoniae.
   3974..4095    +  polyA_signal   SV40 poly(A) signal: SV40 polyadenylation signal
   4168..4184    -  protein_bind   lac operator: The lac repressor binds to the lac operator to inhibit transcription in E. coli. This inhibition can be relieved by adding lactose or isopropyl-β-D-thiogalactopyranoside (IPTG). lac repressor encoded by lacI
   4192..4222    -  promoter       lac promoter: promoter for the E. coli lac operon
   4237..4258    -  protein_bind   CAP binding site: CAP binding activates transcription in the presence of cAMP. E. coli catabolite activator protein
   4271..4363    -  CDS            lacI (fragment): lac repressor; lacI; The lac repressor binds to the lac operator to inhibit transcription in E. coli. This inhibition can be relieved by adding lactose or isopropyl-β-D-thiogalactopyranoside (IPTG).
   4546..5131    -  rep_origin     ori: high-copy-number ColE1/pMB1/pBR322/pUC origin of replication
   5302..6162    -  CDS            AmpR: β-lactamase; bla; confers resistance to ampicillin, carbenicillin, and related antibiotics
   6163..6267    -  promoter       AmpR promoter: bla
>Addgene plasmid #147941 | pcDNA3.1-MS2-HA-HsNanos2-F6AW9E_X | depositor full sequence | sequence record 290388 | Full Sequence
GACGGATCGGGAGATCTCCCGATCCCCTATGGTGCACTCTCAGTACAATCTGCTCTGATGCCGCATAGTT
AAGCCAGTATCTGCTCCCTGCTTGTGTGTTGGAGGTCGCTGAGTAGTGCGCGAGCAAAATTTAAGCTACA
ACAAGGCAAGGCTTGACCGACAATTGCATGAAGAATCTGCTTAGGGTTAGGCGTTTTGCGCTGCTTCGCG
ATGTACGGGCCAGATATACGCGTTGACATTGATTATTGACTAGTTATTAATAGTAATCAATTACGGGGTC
ATTAGTTCATAGCCCATATATGGAGTTCCGCGTTACATAACTTACGGTAAATGGCCCGCCTGGCTGACCG
CCCAACGACCCCCGCCCATTGACGTCAATAATGACGTATGTTCCCATAGTAACGCCAATAGGGACTTTCC
ATTGACGTCAATGGGTGGAGTATTTACGGTAAACTGCCCACTTGGCAGTACATCAAGTGTATCATATGCC
AAGTACGCCCCCTATTGACGTCAATGACGGTAAATGGCCCGCCTGGCATTATGCCCAGTACATGACCTTA
TGGGACTTTCCTACTTGGCAGTACATCTACGTATTAGTCATCGCTATTACCATGGTGATGCGGTTTTGGC
AGTACATCAATGGGCGTGGATAGCGGTTTGACTCACGGGGATTTCCAAGTCTCCACCCCATTGACGTCAA
TGGGAGTTTGTTTTGGCACCAAAATCAACGGGACTTTCCAAAATGTCGTAACAACTCCGCCCCATTGACG
CAAATGGGCGGTAGGCGTGTACGGTGGGAGGTCTATATAAGCAGAGCTCTCTGGCTAACTAGAGAACCCA
CTGCTTACTGGCTTATCGAAATTAATACGACTCACTATAGGGAGACCCAAGCTTGCCACCATGGCTTCTA
ACTTTACTCAGTTCGTTCTCGTCGACAATGGCGGAACTGGCGACGTGACTGTCGCCCCAAGCAACTTCGC
TAACGGGGTCGCTGAATGGATCAGCTCTAACTCGCGATCACAGGCTTACAAAGTAACCTGTAGCGTTCGT
CAGAGCTCTGCGCAGAATCGCAAATACACCATCAAAGTCGAGGTGCCTAAAGTGGCAACCCAGACTGTTG
GTGGTGAAGAGCTTCCTGTAGCCGGATGGAGATCTTACTTAAATATGGAACTAACCATTCCAATTTTCGC
CACGAATTCCGACTGCGAGCTTATTGTTAAGGCAATGCAAGGTCTCCTAAAAGATGGAAACCCGATTCCC
TCGGCCATCGCGGCCAACTCCGGCATCTACGGAGGTGGAGGTGGATCTGGTGGATCTCCTCCACATATGG
CTTACCCATACGATGTTCCAGATTACGCTCCTCCAAAGCTTGGATCCGAATTCCCGGGTCGACTCGAGAT
GCAGCTGCCCCCAGCCGACATGGAGAAGGACTACTTCAACCTGAGCCAGGTCGTGTGGGCCCTGATCGCC
AGCAGAGGCCAGAGACTGGAAACCCAGGAAATCGAGGAACCCAGCCCTGGCCCTCCACTGGGACAGGATC
AGGGACTGGGAGCCCCTGGCGCTAATGGCGGACTGGGCACCCTGTGCAATTTCTGCAAGCACAACGGCGA
GAGCCGGCACGTGTACAGCAGCCACCAGCTGAAAACCCCCGACGGCGTGGTCGTGTGCCCCATCCTGAGA
CACTACGTGTGCCCTGTGTGCGGCGCCACTGGGGATCAGGCCCATACCCTGAAGTACTGCCCCCTGAATG
GCGGCCAGCAGTCCCTGTACAGAAGAAGCGGCAGAAACAGCGCTGGGCGGAGAGTGAAGAGATAATCTAG
AGTCGACCCGGGCGGCCGCCTAGAGGGCCCTATTCTATAGTGTCACCTAAATGCTAGAGCTCGCTGATCA
GCCTCGACTGTGCCTTCTAGTTGCCAGCCATCTGTTGTTTGCCCCTCCCCCGTGCCTTCCTTGACCCTGG
AAGGTGCCACTCCCACTGTCCTTTCCTAATAAAATGAGGAAATTGCATCGCATTGTCTGAGTAGGTGTCA
TTCTATTCTGGGGGGTGGGGTGGGGCAGGACAGCAAGGGGGAGGATTGGGAAGACAATAGCAGGCATGCT
GGGGATGCGGTGGGCTCTATGGCTTCTGAGGCGGAAAGAACCAGCTGGGGCTCTAGGGGGTATCCCC
[124 nt withheld, positions 2168-2291]
C
[91 nt withheld, positions 2293-2383]
A
[49 nt withheld, positions 2385-2433]
CCTTTGACGTTGGAGTCCACGTTCTTT
[37 nt withheld, positions 2461-2497]
ACCCTATCTCGGTCTATTCTTTTGATTTATAAGGGATTTTGCCGATTTCGGCCTATTGGTTAAAAAATGA
GCTGATTTAACAAAAATTTAACGCGAATTAATTCTGTGGAATGTGTGTCAGTTAGGGTGTGGAAAGTCCC
CAGGCTCCCCAGCAGGCAGAAGTATGCAAAGCATGCATCTCAATTAGTCAGCAACCAGGTGTGGAAAGTC
CCCAGGCTCCCCAGCAGGCAGAAGTATGCAAAGCATGCATCTCAATTAGTCAGCAACCATAGTCCCGCCC
CTAACTCCGCCCATCCCGCCCCTAACTCCGCCCAGTTCCGCCCATTCTCCGCCCCATGGCTGACTAATTT
TTTTTATTTATGCAGAGGCCGAGGCCGCCTCTGCCTCTGAGCTATTCCAGAAGTAGTGAGGAGGCTTTTT
TGGAGGCCTAGGCTTTTGCAAAAAGCTCCCGGGAGCTTGTATATCCATTTTCGGATCTGATCAAGAGACA
GGATGAGGATCGTTTCGCATGATTGAACAAGATGGATTGCACGCAGGTTCTCCGGCCGCTTGGGTGGAGA
GGCTATTCGGCTATGACTGGGCACAACAGACAATCGGCTGCTCTGATGCCGCCGTGTTCCGGCTGTCAGC
GCAGGGGCGCCCGGTTCTTTTTGTCAAGACCGACCTGTCCGGTGCCCTGAATGAACTGCAGGACGAGGCA
GCGCGGCTATCGTGGCTGGCCACGACGGGCGTTCCTTGCGCAGCTGTGCTCGACGTTGTCACTGAAGCGG
GAAGGGACTGGCTGCTATTGGGCGAAGTGCCGGGGCAGGATCTCCTGTCATCTCACCTTGCTCCTGCCGA
GAAAGTATCCATCATGGCTGATGCAATGCGGCGGCTGCATACGCTTGATCCGGCTACCTGCCCATTCGAC
CACCAAGCGAAACATCGCATCGAGCGAGCACGTACTCGGATGGAAGCCGGTCTTGTCGATCAGGATGATC
TGGACGAAGAGCATCAGGGGCTCGCGCCAGCCGAACTGTTCGCCAGGCTCAAGGCGCGCATGCCCGACGG
CGAGGATCTCGTCGTGACCCATGGCGATGCCTGCTTGCCGAATATCATGGTGGAAAATGGCCGCTTTTCT
GGATTCATCGACTGTGGCCGGCTGGGTGTGGCGGACCGCTATCAGGACATAGCGTTGGCTACCCGTGATA
TTGCTGAAGAGCTTGGCGGCGAATGGGCTGACCGCTTCCTCGTGCTTTACGGTATCGCCGCTCCCGATTC
GCAGCGCATCGCCTTCTATCGCCTTCTTGACGAGTTCTTCTGAGCGGGACTCTGGGGTTCGAAATGACCG
ACCAAGCGACGCCCAACCTGCCATCACGAGATTTCGATTCCACCGCCGCCTTCTATGAAAGGTTGGGCTT
CGGAATCGTTTTCCGGGACGCCGGCTGGATGATCCTCCAGCGCGGGGATCTCATGCTGGAGTTCTTCGCC
CACCCCAACTTGTTTATTGCAGCTTATAATGGTTACAAATAAAGCAATAGCATCACAAATTTCACAAATA
AAGCATTTTTTTCACTGCATTCTAGTTGTGGTTTGTCCAAACTCATCAATGTATCTTATCATGTCTGTAT
ACCGTCGACCTCTAGCTAGAGCTTGGCGTAATCATGGTCATAGCTGTTTCCTGTGTGAAATTGTTATCCG
CTCACAATTCCACACAACATACGAGCCGGAAGCATAAAGTGTAAAGCCTGGGGTGCCTAATGAGTGAGCT
AACTCACATTAATTGCGTTGCGCTCACTGCCCGCTTTCCAGTCGGGAAACCTGTCGTGCCAGCTGCATTA
ATGAATCGGCCAACGCGCGGGGAGAGGCGGTTTGCGTATTGGGCGCTCTTCCGCTTCCTCGCTCACTGAC
TCGCTGCGCTCGGTCGTTCGGCTGCGGCGAGCGGTATCAGCTCACTCAAAGGCGGTAATACGGTTATCCA
CAGAATCAGGGGATAACGCAGGAAAGAACATGTGAGCAAAAGGCCAGCAAAAGGCCAGGAACCGTAAAAA
GGCCGCGTTGCTGGCGTTTTTCCATAGGCTCCGCCCCCCTGACGAGCATCACAAAAATCGACGCTCAAGT
CAGAGGTGGCGAAACCCGACAGGACTATAAAGATACCAGGCGTTTCCCCCTGGAAGCTCCCTCGTGCGCT
CTCCTGTTCCGACCCTGCCGCTTACCGGATACCTGTCCGCCTTTCTCCCTTCGGGAAGCGTGGCGCTTTC
TCATAGCTCACGCTGTAGGTATCTCAGTTCGGTGTAGGTCGTTCGCTCCAAGCTGGGCTGTGTGCACGAA
CCCCCCGTTCAGCCCGACCGCTGCGCCTTATCCGGTAACTATCGTCTTGAGTCCAACCCGGTAAGACACG
ACTTATCGCCACTGGCAGCAGCCACTGGTAACAGGATTAGCAGAGCGAGGTATGTAGGCGGTGCTACAGA
GTTCTTGAAGTGGTGGCCTAACTACGGCTACACTAGAAGAACAGTATTTGGTATCTGCGCTCTGCTGAAG
CCAGTTACCTTCGGAAAAAGAGTTGGTAGCTCTTGATCCGGCAAACAAACCACCGCTGGTAGCGGTTTTT
TTGTTTGCAAGCAGCAGATTACGCGCAGAAAAAAAGGATCTCAAGAAGATCCTTTGATCTTTTCTACGGG
GTCTGACGCTCAGTGGAACGAAAACTCACGTTAAGGGATTTTGGTCATGAGATTATCAAAAAGGATCTTC
ACCTAGATCCTTTTAAATTAAAAATGAAGTTTTAAATCAATCTAAAGTATATATGAGTAAACTTGGTCTG
ACAGTTACCAATGCTTAATCAGTGAGGCACCTATCTCAGCGATCTGTCTATTTCGTTCATCCATAGTTGC
CTGACTCCCCGTCGTGTAGATAACTACGATACGGGAGGGCTTACCATCTGGCCCCAGTGCTGCAATGATA
CCGCGAGACCCACGCTCACCGGCTCCAGATTTATCAGCAATAAACCAGCCAGCCGGAAGGGCCGAGCGCA
GAAGTGGTCCTGCAACTTTATCCGCCTCCATCCAGTCTATTAATTGTTGCCGGGAAGCTAGAGTAAGTAG
TTCGCCAGTTAATAGTTTGCGCAACGTTGTTGCCATTGCTACAGGCATCGTGGTGTCACGCTCGTCGTTT
GGTATGGCTTCATTCAGCTCCGGTTCCCAACGATCAAGGCGAGTTACATGATCCCCCATGTTGTGCAAAA
AAGCGGTTAGCTCCTTCGGTCCTCCGATCGTTGTCAGAAGTAAGTTGGCCGCAGTGTTATCACTCATGGT
TATGGCAGCACTGCATAATTCTCTTACTGTCATGCCATCCGTAAGATGCTTTTCTGTGACTGGTGAGTAC
TCAACCAAGTCATTCTGAGAATAGTGTATGCGGCGACCGAGTTGCTCTTGCCCGGCGTCAATACGGGATA
ATACCGCGCCACATAGCAGAACTTTAAAAGTGCTCATCATTGGAAAACGTTCTTCGGGGCGAAAACTCTC
AAGGATCTTACCGCTGTTGAGATCCAGTTCGATGTAACCCACTCGTGCACCCAACTGATCTTCAGCATCT
TTTACTTTCACCAGCGTTTCTGGGTGAGCAAAAACAGGAAGGCAAAATGCCGCAAAAAAGGGAATAAGGG
CGACACGGAAATGTTGAATACTCATACTCTTCCTTTTTCAATATTATTGAAGCATTTATCAGGGTTATTG
TCTCATGAGCGGATACATATTTGAATGTATTTAGAAAAATAAACAAATAGGGGTTCCGCGCACATTTCCC
CGAAAAGTGCCACCTGACGTC
